>Addgene plasmid #15712 | pBABE-puro LAP2 | addgene partial sequence | sequence record 22209 | 15712 with pBABE5'
GAAGTGGCCAACTTCTACTACGAGGCGGACTGCTTGGCTGCTGCGTACGGCGGCAAGGCGGCCCCCGCGG
CGCCCCCCGCGGCCAGACCCGGGCCGCGCCCCCCCGCCGGCGAGCTGGGCAGCATCGGCGACCACGAGCG
CGCCATCGACTTCAGCCCGTACCTGGAGCCGCTGGGCGCGCCGCAGGCCCCGGCGCCCGCCACGGCCACG
GACACCTTCGAGGCGGCTCCGCCCGCGCCCGCCCCCGCGCCCGCCTCCTCCGGGCAGCACCACGACTTCC
TCTCCGACCTCTTCTCCGACGACTACGGGGGCAAGAACTGCAAGAAGCCGGCCGAGTACGGCTACGTGAG
CCTGGGGCGCCTGGGGGCTGCCAAGGGCGCGCTGCACCCCGGCTGCTTCGCGCCCCTGCACCCACCGCCC
CCGCCGCCGCCGCCGCCCGCCGAGCTCAAGGCGGAGCCGGGCTTCGAGCCCGCGGACTGCAAGCGGAAGG
AGGAGGCCGGG
