[The description below was written by a language model from this plasmid's Addgene catalogue record.]
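Description:
pBABE-puro LAP2 is a retroviral mammalian expression plasmid built on the pBABE-puro backbone (about 5.2 kb without insert) and carrying the human LAP2 isoform of the transcription factor C/EBPβ (gene CEBPB, also known as NF-IL6). The roughly 1.1 kb coding insert was amplified by PCR from a cDNA template and cloned between the EcoRI and SalI sites of the vector, both of which remain intact, so the insert can be excised again. In bacteria the plasmid is maintained at high copy number under ampicillin selection. No feature table accompanies the record, so individual elements are not itemised. No epitope tag or reporter is recorded.

pBABE vectors are generally Moloney murine leukaemia virus-derived designs in which the long terminal repeats flank a packaging signal, the cloning site and a separate puromycin resistance cassette. The 5′ LTR typically drives transcription of the inserted gene, although the record itself does not state the promoter. When introduced into a packaging cell line that supplies the viral structural and enzymatic proteins in trans, the LTR-flanked genome is packaged into replication-defective particles. These can transduce dividing mammalian cells and integrate stably, and transduced populations are then enriched with puromycin.

The construct is suited to stable ectopic expression of the LAP2 activator isoform of C/EBPβ in mammalian cells. The associated publication concerns the role of C/EBPβ in the TGFβ cytostatic response and the evasion of that response in metastatic breast cancer cells, which points to its use in testing how this isoform influences TGFβ-driven growth-inhibitory gene responses.
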