Addgene plasmid #15712: pBABE-puro LAP2
Depositing lab: Joan Massague. Depositing organization: Memorial Sloan-Kettering Cancer Center. Publication: C/EBPbeta at the core of the TGFbeta cytostatic response and its evasion in metastatic breast cancer cells. Gomis RR, Alarcon C, Nadal C, Van Poznak C, Massague J. Cancer Cell. 2006 Sep . 10(3):203-14. 10.1016/j.ccr.2006.07.019 PubMed 16959612.
Backbone
  Vector backbone: pBABE puro
  Backbone manufacturer: Available at Addgene (#1764)
  Backbone size w/o insert (bp): 5169
  Vector type: Mammalian Expression, Retroviral
  Selectable markers: Puromycin
Growth in bacteria
  Bacterial resistance: Ampicillin, 100 μg/mL
  Growth temperature: 37°C
  Growth strain: DH5alpha
  Copy number: High Copy
Gene/Insert
  Gene/Insert name: LAP2 (alt name: C/EBP beta isoform)
  Species: H. sapiens (human)
  Insert size (bp): 1100
  Entrez Gene: CEBPB (a.k.a. C/EBP-beta, IL6DBP, NF-IL6, TCF5)
  Cloning method: Restriction Enzyme; 5′ cloning site EcoRI (not destroyed); 3′ cloning site SalI (not destroyed)
  Sequencing primers: 5′ pBABE 5'
Terms and licenses: Academic/Nonprofit Terms; Industry Terms: Not Available to Industry
Depositor comments: Human LAP2 was cloned by PCR from cDNA template and then digested with EcoR1/SalI and inserted in pBabe-Puro.
How to cite: pBABE-puro LAP2 was a gift from Joan Massague (Addgene plasmid # 15712 ; http://n2t.net/addgene:15712 ; RRID:Addgene_15712)
